>Addgene plasmid #111725 | pBacMam2-DiEx-LIC-N-flag_huntingtin_full-length_Q79 | addgene full sequence | sequence record 226810 | Addgene NGS Result
TTCTCTGTCACAGAATGAAAATTTTTCTGTCATCTCTTCGTTATTAATGTTTGTAATTGACTGAATATCA
ACGCTTATTTGCAGCCTGAATGGCGAATGGG
[124 nt withheld, positions 102-225]
C
[91 nt withheld, positions 227-317]
A
[49 nt withheld, positions 319-367]
CCTTTGACGTTGGAGTCCACGTTCTT
[37 nt withheld, positions 394-430]
ACCCTATCTCGGTCTATTCTTTTGATTTATAAGGGATTTTGCCGATTTCGGCCTATTGGTTAAAAAATGA
GCTGATTTAACAAAAATTTAACGCGAATTTTAACAAAATATTAACGCTTACAATTTAGGTGGCACTTTTC
GGGGAAATGTGCGCGGAACCCCTATTTGTTTATTTTTCTAAATACATTCAAATATGTATCCGCTCATGAG
ACAATAACCCTGATAAATGCTTCAATAATATTGAAAAAGGAAGAGTATGAGTATTCAACATTTCCGTGTC
GCCCTTATTCCCTTTTTTGCGGCATTTTGCCTTCCTGTTTTTGCTCACCCAGAAACGCTGGTGAAAGTAA
AAGATGCTGAAGATCAGTTGGGTGCACGAGTGGGTTACATCGAACTGGATCTCAACAGCGGTAAGATCCT
TGAGAGTTTTCGCCCCGAAGAACGTTTTCCAATGATGAGCACTTTTAAAGTTCTGCTATGTGGCGCGGTA
TTATCCCGTATTGACGCCGGGCAAGAGCAACTCGGTCGCCGCATACACTATTCTCAGAATGACTTGGTTG
AGTACTCACCAGTCACAGAAAAGCATCTTACGGATGGCATGACAGTAAGAGAATTATGCAGTGCTGCCAT
AACCATGAGTGATAACACTGCGGCCAACTTACTTCTGACAACGATCGGAGGACCGAAGGAGCTAACCGCT
TTTTTGCACAACATGGGGGATCATGTAACTCGCCTTGATCGTTGGGAACCGGAGCTGAATGAAGCCATAC
CAAACGACGAGCGTGACACCACGATGCCTGTAGCAATGGCAACAACGTTGCGCAAACTATTAACTGGCGA
ACTACTTACTCTAGCTTCCCGGCAACAATTAATAGACTGGATGGAGGCGGATAAAGTTGCAGGACCACTT
CTGCGCTCGGCCCTTCCGGCTGGCTGGTTTATTGCTGATAAATCTGGAGCCGGTGAGCGTGGGTCTCGCG
GTATCATTGCAGCACTGGGGCCAGATGGTAAGCCCTCCCGTATCGTAGTTATCTACACGACGGGGAGTCA
GGCAACTATGGATGAACGAAATAGACAGATCGCTGAGATAGGTGCCTCACTGATTAAGCATTGGTAACTG
TCAGACCAAGTTTACTCATATATACTTTAGATTGATTTAAAACTTCATTTTTAATTTAAAAGGATCTAGG
TGAAGATCCTTTTTGATAATCTCATGACCAAAATCCCTTAACGTGAGTTTTCGTTCCACTGAGCGTCAGA
CCCCGTAGAAAAGATCAAAGGATCTTCTTGAGATCCTTTTTTTCTGCGCGTAATCTGCTGCTTGCAAACA
AAAAAACCACCGCTACCAGCGGTGGTTTGTTTGCCGGATCAAGAGCTACCAACTCTTTTTCCGAAGGTAA
CTGGCTTCAGCAGAGCGCAGATACCAAATACTGTTCTTCTAGTGTAGCCGTAGTTAGGCCACCACTTCAA
GAACTCTGTAGCACCGCCTACATACCTCGCTCTGCTAATCCTGTTACCAGTGGCTGCTGCCAGTGGCGAT
AAGTCGTGTCTTACCGGGTTGGACTCAAGACGATAGTTACCGGATAAGGCGCAGCGGTCGGGCTGAACGG
GGGGTTCGTGCACACAGCCCAGCTTGGAGCGAACGACCTACACCGAACTGAGATACCTACAGCGTGAGCT
ATGAGAAAGCGCCACGCTTCCCGAAGGGAGAAAGGCGGACAGGTATCCGGTAAGCGGCAGGGTCGGAACA
GGAGAGCGCACGAGGGAGCTTCCAGGGGGAAACGCCTGGTATCTTTATAGTCCTGTCGGGTTTCGCCACC
TCTGACTTGAGCGTCGATTTTTGTGATGCTCGTCAGGGGGGCGGAGCCTATGGAAAAACGCCAGCAACGC
GGCCTTTTTACGGTTCCTGGCCTTTTGCTGGCCTTTTGCTCACATGTTCTTTCCTGCGTTATCCCCTGAT
TCTGTGGATAACCGTATTACCGCCTTTGAGTGAGCTGATACCGCTCGCCGCAGCCGAACGACCGAGCGCA
GCGAGTCAGTGAGCGAGGAAGCGGAAGAGCGCCTGATGCGGTATTTTCTCCTTACGCATCTGTGCGGTAT
TTCACACCGCATAGACCAGCCGCGTAACCTGGCAAAATCGGTTACGGTTGAGTAATAAATGGATGCCCTG
CGTAAGCGGGTGTGGGCGGACAATAAAGTCTTAAACTGAACAAAATAGATCTAAACTATGACAATAAAGT
CTTAAACTAGACAGAATAGTTGTAAACTGAAATCAGTCCAGTTATGCTGTGAAAAAGCATACTGGACTTT
TGTTATGGCTAAAGCAAACTCTTCATTTTCTGAAGTGCAAATTGCCCGTCGTATTAAAGAGGGGCGTGGC
CAAGGGCATGGTAAAGACTATATTCGCGGCGTTGTGACAATTTACCGAACAACTCCGCGGCCGGGAAGCC
GATCTCGGCTTGAACGAATTGTTAGGTGGCGGTACTTGGGTCGATATCAAAGTGCATCACTTCTTCCCGT
ATGCCCAACTTTGTATAGAGAGCCACTGCGGGATCGTCACCGTAATCTGCTTGCACGTAGATCACATAAG
CACCAAGCGCGTTGGCCTCATGCTTCAAGAGATTGATGAGCGCGGTGGCAATGCCCTGCCTCCGGTGCTC
GCCGGAGACTGCGAGATCATAGATATAGATCTCACTACGCGGCTGCTCAAACTTGGGCAGAACGTAAGCC
GCGAGAGCGCCAACAACCGCTTCTTGGTCGAAGGCAGCAAGCGCGATGAATGTCTTACTACGGAGCAAGT
TCCCGAGGTAATCGGAGTCCGGCTGATGTTGGGAGTAGGTGGCTACGTCTCCGAACTCACGACCGAAAAG
ATCAAGAGCAGCCCGCATGGATTTGACTTGGTCAGGGCCGAGCCTACATGTGCGAATGATGCCCATACTT
GAGCCACCTAACTTTGTTTTAGGGCGACTGCCCTGCTGCGTAACATCGTTGCTGCTGCGTAACATCGTTG
CTGCTCCATAACATCAAACATCGACCCACGGCGTAACGCGCTTGCTGCTTGGATGCCCGAGGCATAGACT
GTACAAAAAAACAGTCATAACAAGCCATGAAAACCGCCACTGCGCCGTTACCACCGCTGCGTTCGGTCAA
GGTTCTGGACCAGTTGCGTGAGCGCATACGCTACTTGCATTACAGTTTACGAACCGAACAGGCTTATGTC
AACTGGGTTCGTGCCTTCATCCGTTTCCACGGTGTGCGTCACCCGGCAACCTTGGGCAGCAGCGAAGTCG
AGGCATTTCTGTCCTGGCTGGCGAACGAGCGCAAGGTTTCGGTCTCCACGCATCGTCAGGCATTGGCGGC
CTTGCTGTTCTTCTACGGCAAGGTGCTGTGCACGGATCTGCCCTTGCTTCAGGAGATCGGTAGACCTCGG
CCGTCGCGGCGCTTGCCGGTGGTGCTGACCCCGGATGAAGTGGTTCGCATCCTCGGTTTTCTGGAAGGCG
AGCATCGTTTGTTCGCCCAGGACTCTAGCTATAGTTCTAGTGGTTGGCTACGTACCCGTAGTGGCTATGG
CAGGGCTTGCCGCCCCGACGTTGGCTGCGAGCCCTGGGCCTTCACCCGAACTTGGGGGTTGGGGTGGGGA
AAAGGAAGAAACGCGGGCGTATTGGTCCCAATGGGGTCTCGGTGGGGTATCGACAGAGTGCCAGCCCTGG
GACCGAACCCCGCGTTTATGAACAAACGACCCAACACCCGTGCGTTTTATTCTGTCTTTTTATTGCCGTC
ATAGCGCGGGTTCCTTCCGGTATTGTCTCCTTCCGTGTTTCAGTTAGCCTCCCCCATCTCCCGGTACCGC
ATGCGGATCTGTACGGGCCAGATATACGCGTTGACATTGATTATTGACTAGTTATTAATAGTAATCAATT
ACGGGGTCATTAGTTCATAGCCCATATATGGAGTTCCGCGTTACATAACTTACGGTAAATGGCCCGCCTG
GCTGACCGCCCAACGACCCCCGCCCATTGACGTCAATAATGACGTATGTTCCCATAGTAACGCCAATAGG
GACTTTCCATTGACGTCAATGGGTGGAGTATTTACGGTAAACTGCCCACTTGGCAGTACATCAAGTGTAT
CATATGCCAAGTACGCCCCCTATTGACGTCAATGACGGTAAATGGCCCGCCTGGCATTATGCCCAGTACA
TGACCTTATGGGACTTTCCTACTTGGCAGTACATCTACGTATTAGTCATCGCTATTACCATGGTGATGCG
GTTTTGGCAGTACATCAATGGGCGTGGATAGCGGTTTGACTCACGGGGATTTCCAAGTCTCCACCCCATT
GACGTCAATGGGAGTTTGTTTTGGCACCAAAATCAACGGGACTTTCCAAAATGTCGTAACAACTCCGCCC
CATTGACGCAAATGGGCGGTAGGCGTGTACGGTGGGAGGTCTATATAAGCAGAGCTCTCTGGCTAACTAG
AGAACCCACTGCTTACTGGCTTATCGAATACGGACCTTTAATTCAACCCAACACAATATATTATAGTTAA
ATAAGAATTATTATCAAATCATTTGTATATTAATTAAAATACTATACTGTAAATTACATTTTATTTACAA
TCACTCGACGGATCCTTAAGAAGGAGATATACTATGGACTACAAAGACGATGACGACAAGATGGCGACCC
TGGAAAAGCTGATGAAGGCCTTCGAGTCCCTCAAGTCCTTCCAACAGCAGCAACAGCAACAACAGCAGCA
ACAGCAACAACAGCAGCAACAGCAACAACAGCAGCAACAGCAACAACAGCAGCAACAGCAACAACAGCAG
CAACAGCAACAACAGCAGCAACAGCAACAACAGCAGCAACAGCAACAACAGCAGCAACAGCAACAACAGC
AGCAACAGCAACAACAGCAGCAACAGCAACAACAGCAGCAACAGCAACAACAGCAGCAACAGCAACAACC
GCCACCGCCGCCGCCGCCGCCGCCGCCTCCTCAGCTTCCTCAGCCGCCGCCGCAGGCACAGCCGCTGCTG
CCTCAGCCGCAGCCGCCCCCGCCGCCGCCCCCGCCGCCACCCGGCCCGGCTGTGGCTGAGGAGCCGCTGC
ACCGACCAAAGAAAGAACTTTCAGCTACCAAGAAAGACCGTGTGAATCATTGTCTGACAATATGTGAAAA
CATAGTGGCACAGTCTGTCAGAAATTCTCCAGAATTTCAGAAACTTCTGGGCATCGCTATGGAACTTTTT
CTGCTGTGCAGTGATGACGCAGAGTCAGATGTCAGGATGGTGGCTGACGAATGCCTCAACAAAGTTATCA
AAGCTTTGATGGATTCTAATCTTCCAAGGTTACAGCTCGAGCTCTATAAGGAAATTAAAAAGAATGGTGC
CCCTCGGAGTTTGCGTGCTGCCCTGTGGAGGTTTGCTGAGCTGGCTCACCTGGTTCGGCCTCAGAAATGC
AGGCCTTACCTGGTGAACCTTCTGCCGTGCCTGACTCGAACAAGCAAGAGACCCGAAGAATCAGTCCAGG
AGACCTTGGCTGCAGCTGTTCCCAAAATTATGGCTTCTTTTGGCAATTTTGCAAATGACAATGAAATTAA
GGTTTTGTTAAAGGCCTTCATAGCGAACCTGAAGTCAAGCTCCCCCACCATTCGGCGGACAGCGGCTGGA
TCAGCAGTGAGCATCTGCCAGCACTCAAGAAGGACACAATATTTCTATAGTTGGCTACTAAATGTGCTCT
TAGGCTTACTCGTTCCTGTCGAGGATGAACACTCCACTCTGCTGATTCTTGGCGTGCTGCTCACCCTGAG
GTATTTGGTGCCCTTGCTGCAGCAGCAGGTCAAGGACACAAGCCTGAAAGGCAGCTTCGGAGTGACAAGG
AAAGAAATGGAAGTCTCTCCTTCTGCAGAGCAGCTTGTCCAGGTTTATGAACTGACGTTACATCATACAC
AGCACCAAGACCACAATGTTGTGACCGGAGCCCTGGAGCTGTTGCAGCAGCTCTTCAGAACGCCTCCACC
CGAGCTTCTGCAAACCCTGACCGCAGTCGGGGGCATTGGGCAGCTCACCGCTGCTAAGGAGGAGTCTGGT
GGCCGAAGCCGTAGTGGGAGTATTGTGGAACTTATAGCTGGAGGGGGTTCCTCATGCAGCCCTGTCCTTT
CAAGAAAACAAAAAGGCAAAGTGCTCTTAGGAGAAGAAGAAGCCTTGGAGGATGACTCTGAATCGAGATC
GGATGTCAGCAGCTCTGCCTTAACAGCCTCAGTGAAGGATGAGATCAGTGGAGAGCTGGCTGCTTCTTCA
GGGGTTTCCACTCCAGGGTCAGCAGGTCATGACATCATCACAGAACAGCCACGGTCACAGCACACACTGC
AGGCGGACTCAGTGGATCTGGCCAGCTGTGACTTGACAAGCTCTGCCACTGATGGGGATGAGGAGGATAT
CTTGAGCCACAGCTCCAGCCAGGTCAGCGCCGTCCCATCTGACCCTGCCATGGACCTGAATGATGGGACC
CAGGCCTCGTCGCCCATCAGCGACAGCTCCCAGACCACCACCGAAGGGCCTGATTCAGCTGTTACCCCTT
CAGACAGTTCTGAAATTGTGTTAGACGGTACCGACAACCAGTATTTGGGCCTGCAGATTGGACAGCCCCA
GGATGAAGATGAGGAAGCCACAGGTATTCTTCCTGATGAAGCCTCGGAGGCCTTCAGGAACTCTTCCATG
GCCCTTCAACAGGCACATTTATTGAAAAACATGAGTCACTGCAGGCAGCCTTCTGACAGCAGTGTTGATA
AATTTGTGTTGAGAGATGAAGCTACTGAACCGGGTGATCAAGAAAACAAGCCTTGCCGCATCAAAGGTGA
CATTGGACAGTCCACTGATGATGACTCTGCACCTCTTGTCCATTGTGTCCGCCTTTTATCTGCTTCGTTT
TTGCTAACAGGGGGAAAAAATGTGCTGGTTCCGGACAGGGATGTGAGGGTCAGCGTGAAGGCCCTGGCCC
TCAGCTGTGTGGGAGCAGCTGTGGCCCTCCACCCGGAATCTTTCTTCAGCAAACTCTATAAAGTTCCTCT
TGACACCACGGAATACCCTGAGGAACAGTATGTCTCAGACATCTTGAACTACATCGATCATGGAGACCCA
CAGGTTCGAGGAGCCACTGCCATTCTCTGTGGGACCCTCATCTGCTCCATCCTCAGCAGGTCCCGCTTCC
ACGTGGGAGATTGGATGGGCACCATTAGAACCCTCACAGGAAATACATTTTCTTTGGCGGATTGCATTCC
TTTGCTGCGGAAAACACTGAAGGATGAGTCTTCTGTTACTTGCAAGTTAGCTTGTACAGCTGTGAGGAAC
TGTGTCATGAGTCTCTGCAGCAGCAGCTACAGTGAGTTAGGACTGCAGCTGATCATCGATGTGCTGACTC
TGAGGAACAGTTCCTATTGGCTGGTGAGGACAGAGCTTCTGGAAACCCTTGCAGAGATTGACTTCAGGCT
GGTGAGCTTTTTGGAGGCAAAAGCAGAAAACTTACACAGAGGGGCTCATCATTATACAGGGCTTTTAAAA
CTGCAAGAACGAGTGCTCAATAATGTTGTCATCCATTTGCTTGGAGATGAAGACCCCAGGGTGCGACATG
TTGCCGCAGCATCACTAATTAGGCTTGTCCCAAAGCTGTTTTATAAATGTGACCAAGGACAAGCTGATCC
AGTAGTGGCCGTGGCAAGAGATCAAAGCAGTGTTTACCTGAAACTTCTCATGCATGAGACGCAGCCTCCA
TCTCATTTCTCCGTCAGCACAATAACCAGAATATATAGAGGCTATAACCTACTACCAAGCATAACAGACG
TCACTATGGAAAATAACCTTTCAAGAGTTATTGCAGCAGTTTCTCATGAACTAATCACATCAACCACCAG
AGCACTCACATTTGGATGCTGTGAAGCTTTGTGTCTTCTTTCCACTGCCTTCCCAGTTTGCATTTGGAGT
TTAGGTTGGCACTGTGGAGTGCCTCCACTGAGTGCCTCAGATGAGTCTAGGAAGAGCTGTACCGTTGGGA
TGGCCACAATGATTCTGACCCTGCTCTCGTCAGCTTGGTTCCCATTGGATCTCTCAGCCCATCAAGATGC
TTTGATTTTGGCCGGAAACTTGCTTGCAGCCAGTGCTCCCAAATCTCTGAGAAGTTCATGGGCCTCTGAA
GAAGAAGCCAACCCAGCAGCCACCAAGCAAGAGGAGGTCTGGCCAGCCCTGGGGGACCGGGCCCTGGTGC
CCATGGTGGAGCAGCTCTTCTCTCACCTGCTGAAGGTGATTAACATTTGTGCCCACGTCCTGGATGACGT
GGCTCCTGGACCCGCAATAAAGGCAGCCTTGCCTTCTCTAACAAACCCCCCTTCTCTAAGTCCCATCCGA
CGAAAGGGGAAGGAGAAAGAACCAGGAGAACAAGCATCTGTACCGTTGAGTCCCAAGAAAGGCAGTGAGG
CCAGTGCAGCTTCTAGACAATCTGATACCTCAGGTCCTGTTACAACAAGTAAATCCTCATCACTGGGGAG
TTTCTATCATCTTCCTTCATACCTCAAACTGCATGATGTCCTGAAAGCTACACACGCTAACTACAAGGTC
ACGCTGGATCTTCAGAACAGCACGGAAAAGTTTGGAGGGTTTCTTCGCTCAGCCTTGGATGTTCTTTCTC
AGATACTAGAGCTGGCCACACTGCAGGACATTGGGAAGTGTGTTGAAGAGATCCTAGGATACCTGAAATC
CTGCTTTAGTCGAGAACCAATGATGGCAACTGTTTGTGTTCAACAATTGTTGAAGACTCTCTTTGGCACA
AACTTGGCCTCCCAGTTTGATGGCTTATCTTCCAACCCCAGCAAGTCACAAGGCCGAGCACAGCGCCTTG
GCTCCTCCAGTGTGAGGCCAGGCTTGTACCACTACTGCTTCATGGCCCCGTACACCCACTTCACCCAGGC
CCTCGCTGACGCCAGCCTGAGGAACATGGTGCAGGCGGAGCAGGAGAACGACACCTCGGGATGGTTTGAT
GTCCTCCAGAAAGTGTCTACCCAGTTGAAGACAAACCTCACGAGTGTCACAAAGAACCGTGCAGATAAGA
ATGCTATTCATAATCACATTCGTTTGTTTGAACCTCTTGTTATAAAAGCTTTAAAACAGTACACGACTAC
AACATGTGTGCAGTTACAGAAGCAGGTTTTAGATTTGCTGGCGCAGCTGGTTCAGTTACGGGTTAATTAC
TGTCTTCTGGATTCAGATCAGGTGTTTATTGGCTTTGTATTGAAACAGTTTGAATACATTGAAGTGGGCC
AGTTCAGGGAATCAGAGGCAATCATTCCAAACATCTTTTTCTTCTTGGTATTACTATCTTATGAACGCTA
TCATTCAAAACAGATCATTGGAATTCCTAAAATCATTCAGCTCTGTGATGGCATCATGGCCAGTGGAAGG
AAGGCTGTGACACATGCCATACCGGCTCTGCAGCCCATAGTCCACGACCTCTTTGTATTAAGAGGAACAA
ATAAAGCTGATGCAGGAAAAGAGCTTGAAACCCAAAAAGAGGTGGTGGTGTCAATGTTACTGAGACTCAT
CCAGTACCATCAGGTGTTGGAGATGTTCATTCTTGTCCTGCAGCAGTGCCACAAGGAGAATGAAGACAAG
TGGAAGCGACTGTCTCGACAGATAGCTGACATCATCCTCCCAATGTTAGCCAAACAGCAGATGCACATTG
ACTCTCATGAAGCCCTTGGAGTGTTAAATACATTATTTGAGATTTTGGCCCCTTCCTCCCTCCGTCCGGT
AGACATGCTTTTACGGAGTATGTTCGTCACTCCAAACACAATGGCGTCCGTGAGCACTGTTCAACTGTGG
ATATCGGGAATTCTGGCCATTTTGAGGGTTCTGATTTCCCAGTCAACTGAAGATATTGTTCTTTCTCGTA
TTCAGGAGCTCTCCTTCTCTCCGTATTTAATCTCCTGTACAGTAATTAATAGGTTAAGAGATGGGGACAG
TACTTCAACGCTAGAAGAACACAGTGAAGGGAAACAAATAAAGAATTTGCCAGAAGAAACATTTTCAAGG
TTTCTATTACAACTGGTTGGTATTCTTTTAGAAGACATTGTTACAAAACAGCTGAAGGTGGAAATGAGTG
AGCAGCAACATACTTTCTATTGCCAGGAACTAGGCACACTGCTAATGTGTCTGATCCACATCTTCAAGTC
TGGAATGTTCCGGAGAATCACAGCAGCTGCCACTAGGCTGTTCCGCAGTGATGGCTGTGGCGGCAGTTTC
TACACCCTGGACAGCTTGAACTTGCGGGCTCGTTCCATGATCACCACCCACCCGGCCCTGGTGCTGCTCT
GGTGTCAGATACTGCTGCTTGTCAACCACACCGACTACCGCTGGTGGGCAGAAGTGCAGCAGACCCCGAA
AAGACACAGTCTGTCCAGCACAAAGTTACTTAGTCCCCAGATGTCTGGAGAAGAGGAGGATTCTGACTTG
GCAGCCAAACTTGGAATGTGCAATAGAGAAATAGTACGAAGAGGGGCTCTCATTCTCTTCTGTGATTATG
TCTGTCAGAACCTCCATGACTCCGAGCACTTAACGTGGCTCATTGTAAATCACATTCAAGATCTGATCAG
CCTTTCCCACGAGCCTCCAGTACAGGACTTCATCAGTGCCGTTCATCGGAACTCTGCTGCCAGCGGCCTG
TTCATCCAGGCAATTCAGTCTCGTTGTGAAAACCTTTCAACTCCAACCATGCTGAAGAAAACTCTTCAGT
GCTTGGAGGGGATCCATCTCAGCCAGTCGGGAGCTGTGCTCACGCTGTATGTGGACAGGCTTCTGTGCAC
CCCTTTCCGTGTGCTGGCTCGCATGGTCGACATCCTTGCTTGTCGCCGGGTAGAAATGCTTCTGGCTGCA
AATTTACAGAGCAGCATGGCCCAGTTGCCAATGGAAGAACTCAACAGAATCCAGGAATACCTTCAGAGCA
GCGGGCTCGCTCAGAGACACCAAAGGCTCTATTCCCTGCTGGACAGGTTTCGTCTCTCCACCATGCAAGA
CTCACTTAGTCCCTCTCCTCCAGTCTCTTCCCACCCGCTGGACGGGGATGGGCACGTGTCACTGGAAACA
GTGAGTCCGGACAAAGACTGGTACGTTCATCTTGTCAAATCCCAGTGTTGGACCAGGTCAGATTCTGCAC
TGCTGGAAGGTGCAGAGCTGGTGAATCGGATTCCTGCTGAAGATATGAATGCCTTCATGATGAACTCGGA
GTTCAACCTAAGCCTGCTAGCTCCATGCTTAAGCCTAGGGATGAGTGAAATTTCTGGTGGCCAGAAGAGT
GCCCTTTTTGAAGCAGCCCGTGAGGTGACTCTGGCCCGTGTGAGCGGCACCGTGCAGCAGCTCCCTGCTG
TCCATCATGTCTTCCAGCCCGAGCTGCCTGCAGAACCGGCGGCCTACTGGAGCAAGTTGAATGATCTGTT
TGGGGATGCTGCACTGTATCAGTCCCTGCCCACTCTGGCCCGGGCCCTGGCACAGTACCTGGTGGTGGTC
TCCAAACTGCCCAGTCATTTGCACCTTCCTCCTGAGAAAGAGAAGGACATTGTGAAATTCGTGGTGGCAA
CCCTTGAGGCCCTGTCCTGGCATTTGATCCATGAGCAGATCCCGCTGAGTCTGGATCTCCAGGCAGGGCT
GGACTGCTGCTGCCTGGCCCTGCAGCTGCCTGGCCTCTGGAGCGTGGTCTCCTCCACAGAGTTTGTGACC
CACGCCTGCTCCCTCATCCACTGTGTGCACTTCATCCTGGAGGCCGTTGCAGTGCAGCCTGGAGAGCAGC
TTCTTAGTCCAGAAAGAAGGACAAATACCCCAAAAGCCATCAGCGAGGAGGAGGAGGAAGTAGATCCAAA
CACACAGAATCCTAAGTATATCACTGCAGCCTGTGAGATGGTGGCAGAAATGGTGGAGTCTCTGCAGTCG
GTGTTGGCCTTGGGTCATAAAAGGAATAGCGGCGTGCCGGCGTTTCTCACGCCATTGCTCAGGAACATCA
TCATCAGCCTGGCCCGCCTGCCCCTTGTCAACAGCTACACACGTGTGCCCCCACTGGTGTGGAAGCTTGG
ATGGTCACCCAAACCGGGAGGGGATTTTGGCACAGCATTCCCTGAGATCCCCGTGGAGTTCCTCCAGGAA
AAGGAAGTCTTTAAGGAGTTCATCTACCGCATCAACACACTAGGCTGGACCAGTCGTACTCAGTTTGAAG
AAACTTGGGCCACCCTCCTTGGTGTCCTGGTGACGCAGCCCCTCGTGATGGAGCAGGAGGAGAGCCCACC
AGAAGAAGACACAGAGAGGACCCAGATCAACGTCCTGGCCGTGCAGGCCATCACCTCACTGGTGCTCAGT
GCAATGACTGTGCCTGTGGCCGGCAACCCAGCTGTAAGCTGCTTGGAGCAGCAGCCCCGGAACAAGCCTC
TGAAAGCTCTCGACACCAGGTTTGGGAGGAAGCTGAGCATTATCAGAGGGATTGTGGAGCAAGAGATTCA
AGCAATGGTTTCAAAGAGAGAGAATATTGCCACCCATCATTTATATCAGGCATGGGATCCTGTCCCTTCT
CTGTCTCCGGCTACTACAGGTGCCCTCATCAGCCACGAGAAGCTGCTGCTGCAGATCAACCCCGAGCGGG
AGCTGGGGAGCATGAGCTACAAACTCGGCCAGGTGTCCATACACTCCGTGTGGCTAGGGAACAGCATCAC
ACCCCTGAGGGAGGAGGAATGGGACGAGGAAGAGGAGGAGGAGGCCGACGCCCCTGCACCTTCGTCACCA
CCCACGTCTCCAGTCAACTCCAGGAAACACCGGGCTGGAGTTGACATCCACTCCTGTTCGCAGTTTTTGC
TTGAGTTGTACAGCCGCTGGATCCTGCCGTCCAGCTCAGCCAGGAGGACCCCGGCCATCCTGATCAGTGA
GGTGGTCAGATCCCTTCTAGTGGTCTCAGACTTGTTCACCGAGCGCAACCAGTTTGAGCTGATGTATGTG
ACGCTGACAGAACTGCGAAGGGTGCACCCTTCAGAAGACGAGATCCTCGCTCAGTACCTGGTGCCTGCCA
CCTGCAAGGCAGCTGCCGTCCTTGGGATGGACAAGGCCGTGGCGGAGCCTGTCAGCCGCCTGCTGGAGAG
CACGCTCAGGAGCAGCCACCTGCCCAGCAGGGTTGGAGCCCTGCACGGCATCCTCTATGTGCTGGAGTGC
GACCTGCTGGACGACACTGCCAAGCAGCTCATCCCGGTCATCAGCGACTATCTCCTCTCCAACCTGAAAG
GGATCGCCCACTGCGTGAACATTCACAGCCAGCAGCACGTACTGGTCATGTGTGCCACTGCGTTTTACCT
CATTGAGAACTATCCTCTGGACGTAGGGCCGGAATTTTCAGCATCAATAATACAGATGTGTGGGGTGATG
CTGTCTGGAAGTGAGGAGTCCACCCCCTCCATCATTTACCACTGTGCCCTCAGAGGCCTGGAGCGCCTCC
TGCTCTCTGAGCAGCTCTCCCGCCTGGATGCAGAATCGCTGGTCAAGCTGAGTGTGGACAGAGTGAACGT
GCACAGCCCGCACCGGGCCATGGCGGCTCTGGGCCTGATGCTCACCTGCATGTACACAGGAAAGGAGAAA
GTCAGTCCGGGTAGAACTTCAGACCCTAATCCTGCAGCCCCCGACAGCGAGTCAGTGATTGTTGCTATGG
AGCGGGTATCTGTTCTTTTTGATAGGATCAGGAAAGGCTTTCCTTGTGAAGCCAGAGTGGTGGCCAGGAT
CCTGCCCCAGTTTCTAGACGACTTCTTCCCACCCCAGGACATCATGAACAAAGTCATCGGAGAGTTTCTG
TCCAACCAGCAGCCATACCCCCAGTTCATGGCCACCGTGGTGTATAAGGTGTTTCAGACTCTGCACAGCA
CCGGGCAGTCGTCCATGGTCCGGGACTGGGTCATGCTGTCCCTCTCCAACTTCACGCAGAGGGCCCCGGT
CGCCATGGCCACGTGGAGCCTCTCCTGCTTCTTTGTCAGCGCGTCCACCAGCCCGTGGGTCGCGGCGATC
CTCCCACATGTCATCAGCAGGATGGGCAAGCTGGAGCAGGTGGACGTGAACCTTTTCTGCCTGGTCGCCA
CAGACTTCTACAGACACCAGATAGAGGAGGAGCTCGACCGCAGGGCCTTCCAGTCTGTGCTTGAGGTGGT
TGCAGCCCCAGGAAGCCCATATCACCGGCTGCTGACTTGTTTACGAAATGTCCACAAGGTCACCACCTGC
TAAAACCTCTACTTCCAATCGCACCATCATCACCATCACCATCACCACCATGATTACAAGGATGACGACG
ATAAGTGAGGCGGCCGCCAACTTGATATCAAGCTTATCGATAATCAACCTCTGGATTACAAAATTTGTGA
AAGATTGACTGGTATTCTTAACTATGTTGCTCCTTTTACGCTATGTGGATACGCTGCTTTAATGCCTTTG
TATCATGCTATTGCTTCCCGTATGGCTTTCATTTTCTCCTCCTTGTATAAATCCTGGTTGCTGTCTCTTT
ATGAGGAGTTGTGGCCCGTTGTCAGGCAACGTGGCGTGGTGTGCACTGTGTTTGCTGACGCAACCCCCAC
TGGTTGGGGCATTGCCACCACCTGTCAGCTCCTTTCCGGGACTTTCGCTTTCCCCCTCCCTATTGCCACG
GCGGAACTCATCGCCGCCTGCCTTGCCCGCTGCTGGACAGGGGCTCGGCTGTTGGGCACTGACAATTCCG
TGGTGTTGTCGGGGAAATCATCGTCCTTTCCTTGGCTGCTCGCCTGTGTTGCCACCTGGATTCTGCGCGG
GACGTCCTTCTGCTACGTCCCTTCGGCCCTCAATCCAGCGGACCTTCCTTCCCGCGGGCGCCCCCCTCCT
CACGGCGAGCGAAGCTTGTCGAGAAGTACTAGAGGATCTCTAGAGCCTGCAGTCTCGACAAGCTTGTCGA
GAAGTACTAGAGGATCATAATCAGCCATACCACATTTGTAGAGGTTTTACTTGCTTTAAAAAACCTCCCA
CACCTCCCCCTGAACCTGAAACATAAAATGAATGCAATTGTTGTTGTTAACTTGTTTATTGCAGCTTATA
ATGGTTACAAATAAAGCAATAGCATCACAAATTTCACAAATAAAGCATTTTTTTCACTGCATTCTAGTTG
TGGTTTGTCCAAACTCATCAATGTATCTTATCATGTCTGGATCTGATCACTGCTTGAGCCTAGGAGATCC
GAACCAGATAAGTGAAATCTAGTTCCAAACTATTTTGTCATTTTTAATTTTCGTATTAGCTTACGACGCT
ACACCCAGTTCCCATCTATTTTGTCACTCTTCCCTAAATAATCCTTAAAAACTCCATTTCCACCCCTCCC
AGTTCCCAACTATTTTGTCCGCCCACAGCGGGGCATTTTTCTTCCTGTTATGTTTTTAATCAAACATCCT
GCCAACTCCATGTGACAAACCGTCATCTTCGGCTACTTT
Features (pLannotate 1.2.2; 22 found; start..end, strand, type, name):
    102..556     +  rep_origin     f1 ori (sequence partly withheld): f1 bacteriophage origin of replication; arrow indicates direction of (+) strand synthesis
    582..686     +  promoter       AmpR promoter: bla
    687..1547    +  CDS            AmpR: β-lactamase; bla; confers resistance to ampicillin, carbenicillin, and related antibiotics
   1718..2306    +  rep_origin     ori: high-copy-number ColE1/pMB1/pBR322/pUC origin of replication
   2492..2543    -  misc_feature   bom (fragment): basis of mobility region from pBR322
   2611..2835    -  mobile_element Tn7R: mini-Tn7 element (right end of the Tn7 transposon) Tn7
   2902..3435    -  CDS            GmR: gentamycin acetyltransferase; aacC1; confers resistance to gentamycin
   3624..3652    -  promoter       Pc promoter: intI1 (promoter lies within the coding sequence); class 1 integron promoter
   3630..3989    -  CDS            YPR2_ECOLX (fragment): Protein predicted: Swiss-Prot protein existence level 4. From Escherichia coli.
   4160..4208    -  polyA_signal   HSV TK poly(A) signal: herpes simplex virus thymidine kinase polyadenylation signal (Cole and Stacy, 1985)
   4313..4692    +  enhancer       CMV enhancer: human cytomegalovirus immediate early enhancer
   4693..4896    +  promoter       CMV promoter: human cytomegalovirus (CMV) immediate early promoter
   4892..4925    +  LTR            5' LTR (truncated) (fragment): truncated 5' long terminal repeat (LTR) from HIV-1
   4943..5052    +  promoter       p10 promoter: baculovirus promoter for expression in insect cells
   5111..14710   +  CDS            HTT: HD_HUMAN - Also known as HD, IT15. Experimental evidence at protein level: Swiss-Prot protein existence level 1. [Huntingtin, myristoylated N-terminal fragment]: Promotes the formation of autophagic vesicles. From Homo sapiens (Human).
  14738..14757   +  CDS            7xHis (fragment): 6xHis affinity tag
  14762..14785   +  CDS            3xFLAG (fragment): three tandem FLAG® epitope tags
  14804..14822   +  misc_feature   MCS (fragment): pBluescript multiple cloning site
  14822..15327   +  misc_feature   WPRE (fragment): woodchuck hepatitis virus posttranscriptional regulatory element
  15423..15506   +  CDS            large T antigen (fragment): large T antigen from SV40 (simian virus 40)
  15529..15663   +  polyA_signal   SV40 poly(A) signal: SV40 polyadenylation signal
  15692..15857   -  mobile_element Tn7L: mini-Tn7 element (left end of the Tn7 transposon) Tn7
