[The description below was written by a language model from this plasmid's Addgene catalogue record and pLannotate feature annotations shown in this document.]
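Description:
pBacMam2-DiEx-LIC-N-flag_huntingtin_full-length_Q79 is a roughly 15.9 kb baculovirus transfer vector built on the pBacMam2-DiEx-LIC backbone for producing full-length human huntingtin (HTT) in both insect and mammalian cells. It is maintained in E. coli through a high-copy ColE1/pUC-type origin with ampicillin resistance, and it also carries an f1 origin. The expression cassette and a gentamicin resistance gene lie between the Tn7R and Tn7L ends of a mini-Tn7 element. This arrangement allows site-specific transposition of the cassette into a baculovirus bacmid, with gentamicin selecting for the transposed segment.

The payload is an HTT open reading frame of about 9.6 kb with an expanded polyglutamine tract of 79 residues (Q79), inserted by ligation-independent cloning. Two promoters sit in tandem upstream: the CMV enhancer/promoter drives transcription in mammalian cells transduced with the recombinant virus (BacMam delivery), and the baculoviral p10 promoter drives late expression in infected insect cells. A partial WPRE downstream of the coding sequence should enhance transcript processing and expression, followed by an SV40 polyadenylation signal.

The catalogue entry describes an N-terminal FLAG tag. The automated annotation, however, detects only short His-tag and FLAG-like fragments immediately 3′ of the HTT coding region and marks no tag upstream, so the tag configuration should be checked against the sequence. The depositor also advises screening multiple clones and validating the plasmid before use. The construct belongs to a toolkit of wild-type and mutant huntingtin expression vectors for scalable production of the protein in eukaryotic expression systems.
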