Addgene plasmid #111725: pBacMam2-DiEx-LIC-N-flag_huntingtin_full-length_Q79
Purpose: Baculovirus transfer vector for expression of huntingtin protein in insect and mammalian cellscells as well as in mammalian cells
Depositing lab: Cheryl Arrowsmith. Publication: Design and characterization of mutant and wildtype huntingtin proteins produced from a toolkit of scalable eukaryotic expression systems. Harding RJ, Loppnau P, Ackloo S, Lemak A, Hutchinson A, Hunt B, Holehouse AS, Ho JC, Fan L, Toledo-Sherman L, Seitova A, Arrowsmith CH. J Biol Chem. 2019 Apr 26;294(17):6986-7001. doi: 10.1074/jbc.RA118.007204. Epub 2019 Mar 6. PubMed 30842263.
Backbone
  Vector backbone: pBacMam2-DiEx-LIC
  Vector type: Mammalian Expression ; Baculovirus Expression
Growth in bacteria
  Bacterial resistance: Ampicillin, 100 μg/mL
  Growth temperature: 37°C
  Growth strain: DH5alpha
  Copy number: High Copy
Gene/Insert
  Gene/Insert name: HTT (alt name: huntingtin)
  Species: H. sapiens (human)
  Insert size (bp): 9600
  Mutation: Q79 (polyQ repeat)
  Entrez Gene: HTT (a.k.a. HD, IT15, LOMARS)
  Promoter: CMV and P10
  Tag / fusion protein: FLAG (N terminal on insert)
  Cloning method: Ligation Independent Cloning
  Sequencing primers: 5′ pFBM-fwd (5'-caaaatgtcgtaacaactccgc-3'); 3′ pFBM-rev (5'- tagttaagaataccagtcaatctttcac-3')
Resource information
  A portion of this plasmid was derived from a plasmid made by: Kazusa DNA Research Institute Gene KIEE4296 & Original Clone ID cp94296
Terms and licenses: Academic/Nonprofit Terms; Industry Terms: Not Available to Industry
Depositor comments: Please visit https://www.biorxiv.org/content/early/2018/12/10/492215 for BioRxiv preprint. Please screen multiple clones and validate plasmid by sequencing or restriction analysis before proceeding with downstream experiments
How to cite: pBacMam2-DiEx-LIC-N-flag_huntingtin_full-length_Q79 was a gift from Cheryl Arrowsmith (Addgene plasmid # 111725 ; http://n2t.net/addgene:111725 ; RRID:Addgene_111725)
