>Addgene plasmid #111725 | pBacMam2-DiEx-LIC-N-flag_huntingtin_full-length_Q79 | depositor partial sequence | sequence record 209876 | insert
ATGGCGACCCTGGAAAAGCTGATGAAGGCCTTCGAGTCCCTCAAGTCCTTCCAACAGCAGCAACAGCAAC
AACAGCAGCAACAGCAACAACAGCAGCAACAGCAACAACAGCAGCAACAGCAACAACAGCAGCAACAGCA
ACAACAGCAGCAACAGCAACAACAGCAGCAACAGCAACAACAGCAGCAACAGCAACAACAGCAGCAACAG
CAACAACAGCAGCAACAGCAACAACAGCAGCAACAGCAACAACAGCAGCAACAGCAACAACAGCAGCAAC
AGCAACAACCGCCACCGCCGCCGCCGCCGCCGCCGCCTCCTCAGCTTCCTCAGCCGCCGCCGCAGGCACA
GCCGCTGCTGCCTCAGCCGCAGCCGCCCCCGCCGCCGCCCCCGCCGCCACCCGGCCCGGCTGTGGCTGAG
GAGCCGCTGCACCGACCAAAGAAAGAACTTTCAGCTACCAAGAAAGACCGTGTGAATCATTGTCTGACAA
TATGTGAAAACATAGTGGCACAGTCTGTCAGAAATTCTCCAGAATTTCAGAAACTTCTGGGCATCGCTAT
GGAACTTTTTCTGCTGTGCAGTGATGACGCAGAGTCAGATGTCAGGATGGTGGCTGACGAATGCCTCAAC
AAAGTTATCAAAGCTTTGATGGATTCTAATCTTCCAAGGTTACAGCTCGAGCTCTATAAGGAAATTAAAA
AGAATGGTGCCCCTCGGAGTTTGCGTGCTGCCCTGTGGAGGTTTGCTGAGCTGGCTCACCTGGTTCGGCC
TCAGAAATGCAGGCCTTACCTGGTGAACCTTCTGCCGTGCCTGACTCGAACAAGCAAGAGACCCGAAGAA
TCAGTCCAGGAGACCTTGGCTGCAGCTGTTCCCAAAATTATGGCTTCTTTTGGCAATTTTGCAAATGACA
ATGAAATTAAGGTTTTGTTAAAGGCCTTCATAGCGAACCTGAAGTCAAGCTCCCCCACCATTCGGCGGAC
AGCGGCTGGATCAGCAGTGAGCATCTGCCAGCACTCAAGAAGGACACAATATTTCTATAGTTGGCTACTA
AATGTGCTCTTAGGCTTACTCGTTCCTGTCGAGGATGAACACTCCACTCTGCTGATTCTTGGCGTGCTGC
TCACCCTGAGGTATTTGGTGCCCTTGCTGCAGCAGCAGGTCAAGGACACAAGCCTGAAAGGCAGCTTCGG
AGTGACAAGGAAAGAAATGGAAGTCTCTCCTTCTGCAGAGCAGCTTGTCCAGGTTTATGAACTGACGTTA
CATCATACACAGCACCAAGACCACAATGTTGTGACCGGAGCCCTGGAGCTGTTGCAGCAGCTCTTCAGAA
CGCCTCCACCCGAGCTTCTGCAAACCCTGACCGCAGTCGGGGGCATTGGGCAGCTCACCGCTGCTAAGGA
GGAGTCTGGTGGCCGAAGCCGTAGTGGGAGTATTGTGGAACTTATAGCTGGAGGGGGTTCCTCATGCAGC
CCTGTCCTTTCAAGAAAACAAAAAGGCAAAGTGCTCTTAGGAGAAGAAGAAGCCTTGGAGGATGACTCTG
AATCGAGATCGGATGTCAGCAGCTCTGCCTTAACAGCCTCAGTGAAGGATGAGATCAGTGGAGAGCTGGC
TGCTTCTTCAGGGGTTTCCACTCCAGGGTCAGCAGGTCATGACATCATCACAGAACAGCCACGGTCACAG
CACACACTGCAGGCGGACTCAGTGGATCTGGCCAGCTGTGACTTGACAAGCTCTGCCACTGATGGGGATG
AGGAGGATATCTTGAGCCACAGCTCCAGCCAGGTCAGCGCCGTCCCATCTGACCCTGCCATGGACCTGAA
TGATGGGACCCAGGCCTCGTCGCCCATCAGCGACAGCTCCCAGACCACCACCGAAGGGCCTGATTCAGCT
GTTACCCCTTCAGACAGTTCTGAAATTGTGTTAGACGGTACCGACAACCAGTATTTGGGCCTGCAGATTG
GACAGCCCCAGGATGAAGATGAGGAAGCCACAGGTATTCTTCCTGATGAAGCCTCGGAGGCCTTCAGGAA
CTCTTCCATGGCCCTTCAACAGGCACATTTATTGAAAAACATGAGTCACTGCAGGCAGCCTTCTGACAGC
AGTGTTGATAAATTTGTGTTGAGAGATGAAGCTACTGAACCGGGTGATCAAGAAAACAAGCCTTGCCGCA
TCAAAGGTGACATTGGACAGTCCACTGATGATGACTCTGCACCTCTTGTCCATTGTGTCCGCCTTTTATC
TGCTTCGTTTTTGCTAACAGGGGGAAAAAATGTGCTGGTTCCGGACAGGGATGTGAGGGTCAGCGTGAAG
GCCCTGGCCCTCAGCTGTGTGGGAGCAGCTGTGGCCCTCCACCCGGAATCTTTCTTCAGCAAACTCTATA
AAGTTCCTCTTGACACCACGGAATACCCTGAGGAACAGTATGTCTCAGACATCTTGAACTACATCGATCA
TGGAGACCCACAGGTTCGAGGAGCCACTGCCATTCTCTGTGGGACCCTCATCTGCTCCATCCTCAGCAGG
TCCCGCTTCCACGTGGGAGATTGGATGGGCACCATTAGAACCCTCACAGGAAATACATTTTCTTTGGCGG
ATTGCATTCCTTTGCTGCGGAAAACACTGAAGGATGAGTCTTCTGTTACTTGCAAGTTAGCTTGTACAGC
TGTGAGGAACTGTGTCATGAGTCTCTGCAGCAGCAGCTACAGTGAGTTAGGACTGCAGCTGATCATCGAT
GTGCTGACTCTGAGGAACAGTTCCTATTGGCTGGTGAGGACAGAGCTTCTGGAAACCCTTGCAGAGATTG
ACTTCAGGCTGGTGAGCTTTTTGGAGGCAAAAGCAGAAAACTTACACAGAGGGGCTCATCATTATACAGG
GCTTTTAAAACTGCAAGAACGAGTGCTCAATAATGTTGTCATCCATTTGCTTGGAGATGAAGACCCCAGG
GTGCGACATGTTGCCGCAGCATCACTAATTAGGCTTGTCCCAAAGCTGTTTTATAAATGTGACCAAGGAC
AAGCTGATCCAGTAGTGGCCGTGGCAAGAGATCAAAGCAGTGTTTACCTGAAACTTCTCATGCATGAGAC
GCAGCCTCCATCTCATTTCTCCGTCAGCACAATAACCAGAATATATAGAGGCTATAACCTACTACCAAGC
ATAACAGACGTCACTATGGAAAATAACCTTTCAAGAGTTATTGCAGCAGTTTCTCATGAACTAATCACAT
CAACCACCAGAGCACTCACATTTGGATGCTGTGAAGCTTTGTGTCTTCTTTCCACTGCCTTCCCAGTTTG
CATTTGGAGTTTAGGTTGGCACTGTGGAGTGCCTCCACTGAGTGCCTCAGATGAGTCTAGGAAGAGCTGT
ACCGTTGGGATGGCCACAATGATTCTGACCCTGCTCTCGTCAGCTTGGTTCCCATTGGATCTCTCAGCCC
ATCAAGATGCTTTGATTTTGGCCGGAAACTTGCTTGCAGCCAGTGCTCCCAAATCTCTGAGAAGTTCATG
GGCCTCTGAAGAAGAAGCCAACCCAGCAGCCACCAAGCAAGAGGAGGTCTGGCCAGCCCTGGGGGACCGG
GCCCTGGTGCCCATGGTGGAGCAGCTCTTCTCTCACCTGCTGAAGGTGATTAACATTTGTGCCCACGTCC
TGGATGACGTGGCTCCTGGACCCGCAATAAAGGCAGCCTTGCCTTCTCTAACAAACCCCCCTTCTCTAAG
TCCCATCCGACGAAAGGGGAAGGAGAAAGAACCAGGAGAACAAGCATCTGTACCGTTGAGTCCCAAGAAA
GGCAGTGAGGCCAGTGCAGCTTCTAGACAATCTGATACCTCAGGTCCTGTTACAACAAGTAAATCCTCAT
CACTGGGGAGTTTCTATCATCTTCCTTCATACCTCAAACTGCATGATGTCCTGAAAGCTACACACGCTAA
CTACAAGGTCACGCTGGATCTTCAGAACAGCACGGAAAAGTTTGGAGGGTTTCTTCGCTCAGCCTTGGAT
GTTCTTTCTCAGATACTAGAGCTGGCCACACTGCAGGACATTGGGAAGTGTGTTGAAGAGATCCTAGGAT
ACCTGAAATCCTGCTTTAGTCGAGAACCAATGATGGCAACTGTTTGTGTTCAACAATTGTTGAAGACTCT
CTTTGGCACAAACTTGGCCTCCCAGTTTGATGGCTTATCTTCCAACCCCAGCAAGTCACAAGGCCGAGCA
CAGCGCCTTGGCTCCTCCAGTGTGAGGCCAGGCTTGTACCACTACTGCTTCATGGCCCCGTACACCCACT
TCACCCAGGCCCTCGCTGACGCCAGCCTGAGGAACATGGTGCAGGCGGAGCAGGAGAACGACACCTCGGG
ATGGTTTGATGTCCTCCAGAAAGTGTCTACCCAGTTGAAGACAAACCTCACGAGTGTCACAAAGAACCGT
GCAGATAAGAATGCTATTCATAATCACATTCGTTTGTTTGAACCTCTTGTTATAAAAGCTTTAAAACAGT
ACACGACTACAACATGTGTGCAGTTACAGAAGCAGGTTTTAGATTTGCTGGCGCAGCTGGTTCAGTTACG
GGTTAATTACTGTCTTCTGGATTCAGATCAGGTGTTTATTGGCTTTGTATTGAAACAGTTTGAATACATT
GAAGTGGGCCAGTTCAGGGAATCAGAGGCAATCATTCCAAACATCTTTTTCTTCTTGGTATTACTATCTT
ATGAACGCTATCATTCAAAACAGATCATTGGAATTCCTAAAATCATTCAGCTCTGTGATGGCATCATGGC
CAGTGGAAGGAAGGCTGTGACACATGCCATACCGGCTCTGCAGCCCATAGTCCACGACCTCTTTGTATTA
AGAGGAACAAATAAAGCTGATGCAGGAAAAGAGCTTGAAACCCAAAAAGAGGTGGTGGTGTCAATGTTAC
TGAGACTCATCCAGTACCATCAGGTGTTGGAGATGTTCATTCTTGTCCTGCAGCAGTGCCACAAGGAGAA
TGAAGACAAGTGGAAGCGACTGTCTCGACAGATAGCTGACATCATCCTCCCAATGTTAGCCAAACAGCAG
ATGCACATTGACTCTCATGAAGCCCTTGGAGTGTTAAATACATTATTTGAGATTTTGGCCCCTTCCTCCC
TCCGTCCGGTAGACATGCTTTTACGGAGTATGTTCGTCACTCCAAACACAATGGCGTCCGTGAGCACTGT
TCAACTGTGGATATCGGGAATTCTGGCCATTTTGAGGGTTCTGATTTCCCAGTCAACTGAAGATATTGTT
CTTTCTCGTATTCAGGAGCTCTCCTTCTCTCCGTATTTAATCTCCTGTACAGTAATTAATAGGTTAAGAG
ATGGGGACAGTACTTCAACGCTAGAAGAACACAGTGAAGGGAAACAAATAAAGAATTTGCCAGAAGAAAC
ATTTTCAAGGTTTCTATTACAACTGGTTGGTATTCTTTTAGAAGACATTGTTACAAAACAGCTGAAGGTG
GAAATGAGTGAGCAGCAACATACTTTCTATTGCCAGGAACTAGGCACACTGCTAATGTGTCTGATCCACA
TCTTCAAGTCTGGAATGTTCCGGAGAATCACAGCAGCTGCCACTAGGCTGTTCCGCAGTGATGGCTGTGG
CGGCAGTTTCTACACCCTGGACAGCTTGAACTTGCGGGCTCGTTCCATGATCACCACCCACCCGGCCCTG
GTGCTGCTCTGGTGTCAGATACTGCTGCTTGTCAACCACACCGACTACCGCTGGTGGGCAGAAGTGCAGC
AGACCCCGAAAAGACACAGTCTGTCCAGCACAAAGTTACTTAGTCCCCAGATGTCTGGAGAAGAGGAGGA
TTCTGACTTGGCAGCCAAACTTGGAATGTGCAATAGAGAAATAGTACGAAGAGGGGCTCTCATTCTCTTC
TGTGATTATGTCTGTCAGAACCTCCATGACTCCGAGCACTTAACGTGGCTCATTGTAAATCACATTCAAG
ATCTGATCAGCCTTTCCCACGAGCCTCCAGTACAGGACTTCATCAGTGCCGTTCATCGGAACTCTGCTGC
CAGCGGCCTGTTCATCCAGGCAATTCAGTCTCGTTGTGAAAACCTTTCAACTCCAACCATGCTGAAGAAA
ACTCTTCAGTGCTTGGAGGGGATCCATCTCAGCCAGTCGGGAGCTGTGCTCACGCTGTATGTGGACAGGC
TTCTGTGCACCCCTTTCCGTGTGCTGGCTCGCATGGTCGACATCCTTGCTTGTCGCCGGGTAGAAATGCT
TCTGGCTGCAAATTTACAGAGCAGCATGGCCCAGTTGCCAATGGAAGAACTCAACAGAATCCAGGAATAC
CTTCAGAGCAGCGGGCTCGCTCAGAGACACCAAAGGCTCTATTCCCTGCTGGACAGGTTTCGTCTCTCCA
CCATGCAAGACTCACTTAGTCCCTCTCCTCCAGTCTCTTCCCACCCGCTGGACGGGGATGGGCACGTGTC
ACTGGAAACAGTGAGTCCGGACAAAGACTGGTACGTTCATCTTGTCAAATCCCAGTGTTGGACCAGGTCA
GATTCTGCACTGCTGGAAGGTGCAGAGCTGGTGAATCGGATTCCTGCTGAAGATATGAATGCCTTCATGA
TGAACTCGGAGTTCAACCTAAGCCTGCTAGCTCCATGCTTAAGCCTAGGGATGAGTGAAATTTCTGGTGG
CCAGAAGAGTGCCCTTTTTGAAGCAGCCCGTGAGGTGACTCTGGCCCGTGTGAGCGGCACCGTGCAGCAG
CTCCCTGCTGTCCATCATGTCTTCCAGCCCGAGCTGCCTGCAGAACCGGCGGCCTACTGGAGCAAGTTGA
ATGATCTGTTTGGGGATGCTGCACTGTATCAGTCCCTGCCCACTCTGGCCCGGGCCCTGGCACAGTACCT
GGTGGTGGTCTCCAAACTGCCCAGTCATTTGCACCTTCCTCCTGAGAAAGAGAAGGACATTGTGAAATTC
GTGGTGGCAACCCTTGAGGCCCTGTCCTGGCATTTGATCCATGAGCAGATCCCGCTGAGTCTGGATCTCC
AGGCAGGGCTGGACTGCTGCTGCCTGGCCCTGCAGCTGCCTGGCCTCTGGAGCGTGGTCTCCTCCACAGA
GTTTGTGACCCACGCCTGCTCCCTCATCCACTGTGTGCACTTCATCCTGGAGGCCGTTGCAGTGCAGCCT
GGAGAGCAGCTTCTTAGTCCAGAAAGAAGGACAAATACCCCAAAAGCCATCAGCGAGGAGGAGGAGGAAG
TAGATCCAAACACACAGAATCCTAAGTATATCACTGCAGCCTGTGAGATGGTGGCAGAAATGGTGGAGTC
TCTGCAGTCGGTGTTGGCCTTGGGTCATAAAAGGAATAGCGGCGTGCCGGCGTTTCTCACGCCATTGCTC
AGGAACATCATCATCAGCCTGGCCCGCCTGCCCCTTGTCAACAGCTACACACGTGTGCCCCCACTGGTGT
GGAAGCTTGGATGGTCACCCAAACCGGGAGGGGATTTTGGCACAGCATTCCCTGAGATCCCCGTGGAGTT
CCTCCAGGAAAAGGAAGTCTTTAAGGAGTTCATCTACCGCATCAACACACTAGGCTGGACCAGTCGTACT
CAGTTTGAAGAAACTTGGGCCACCCTCCTTGGTGTCCTGGTGACGCAGCCCCTCGTGATGGAGCAGGAGG
AGAGCCCACCAGAAGAAGACACAGAGAGGACCCAGATCAACGTCCTGGCCGTGCAGGCCATCACCTCACT
GGTGCTCAGTGCAATGACTGTGCCTGTGGCCGGCAACCCAGCTGTAAGCTGCTTGGAGCAGCAGCCCCGG
AACAAGCCTCTGAAAGCTCTCGACACCAGGTTTGGGAGGAAGCTGAGCATTATCAGAGGGATTGTGGAGC
AAGAGATTCAAGCAATGGTTTCAAAGAGAGAGAATATTGCCACCCATCATTTATATCAGGCATGGGATCC
TGTCCCTTCTCTGTCTCCGGCTACTACAGGTGCCCTCATCAGCCACGAGAAGCTGCTGCTGCAGATCAAC
CCCGAGCGGGAGCTGGGGAGCATGAGCTACAAACTCGGCCAGGTGTCCATACACTCCGTGTGGCTAGGGA
ACAGCATCACACCCCTGAGGGAGGAGGAATGGGACGAGGAAGAGGAGGAGGAGGCCGACGCCCCTGCACC
TTCGTCACCACCCACGTCTCCAGTCAACTCCAGGAAACACCGGGCTGGAGTTGACATCCACTCCTGTTCG
CAGTTTTTGCTTGAGTTGTACAGCCGCTGGATCCTGCCGTCCAGCTCAGCCAGGAGGACCCCGGCCATCC
TGATCAGTGAGGTGGTCAGATCCCTTCTAGTGGTCTCAGACTTGTTCACCGAGCGCAACCAGTTTGAGCT
GATGTATGTGACGCTGACAGAACTGCGAAGGGTGCACCCTTCAGAAGACGAGATCCTCGCTCAGTACCTG
GTGCCTGCCACCTGCAAGGCAGCTGCCGTCCTTGGGATGGACAAGGCCGTGGCGGAGCCTGTCAGCCGCC
TGCTGGAGAGCACGCTCAGGAGCAGCCACCTGCCCAGCAGGGTTGGAGCCCTGCACGGCATCCTCTATGT
GCTGGAGTGCGACCTGCTGGACGACACTGCCAAGCAGCTCATCCCGGTCATCAGCGACTATCTCCTCTCC
AACCTGAAAGGGATCGCCCACTGCGTGAACATTCACAGCCAGCAGCACGTACTGGTCATGTGTGCCACTG
CGTTTTACCTCATTGAGAACTATCCTCTGGACGTAGGGCCGGAATTTTCAGCATCAATAATACAGATGTG
TGGGGTGATGCTGTCTGGAAGTGAGGAGTCCACCCCCTCCATCATTTACCACTGTGCCCTCAGAGGCCTG
GAGCGCCTCCTGCTCTCTGAGCAGCTCTCCCGCCTGGATGCAGAATCGCTGGTCAAGCTGAGTGTGGACA
GAGTGAACGTGCACAGCCCGCACCGGGCCATGGCGGCTCTGGGCCTGATGCTCACCTGCATGTACACAGG
AAAGGAGAAAGTCAGTCCGGGTAGAACTTCAGACCCTAATCCTGCAGCCCCCGACAGCGAGTCAGTGATT
GTTGCTATGGAGCGGGTATCTGTTCTTTTTGATAGGATCAGGAAAGGCTTTCCTTGTGAAGCCAGAGTGG
TGGCCAGGATCCTGCCCCAGTTTCTAGACGACTTCTTCCCACCCCAGGACATCATGAACAAAGTCATCGG
AGAGTTTCTGTCCAACCAGCAGCCATACCCCCAGTTCATGGCCACCGTGGTGTATAAGGTGTTTCAGACT
CTGCACAGCACCGGGCAGTCGTCCATGGTCCGGGACTGGGTCATGCTGTCCCTCTCCAACTTCACGCAGA
GGGCCCCGGTCGCCATGGCCACGTGGAGCCTCTCCTGCTTCTTTGTCAGCGCGTCCACCAGCCCGTGGGT
CGCGGCGATCCTCCCACATGTCATCAGCAGGATGGGCAAGCTGGAGCAGGTGGACGTGAACCTTTTCTGC
CTGGTCGCCACAGACTTCTACAGACACCAGATAGAGGAGGAGCTCGACCGCAGGGCCTTCCAGTCTGTGC
TTGAGGTGGTTGCAGCCCCAGGAAGCCCATATCACCGGCTGCTGACTTGTTTACGAAATGTCCACAAGGT
CACCACCTGC
